Addgene plasmid #98421: pYZ174
Purpose: (Empty Backbone) Pombe Expression Vector - nmt1 promoter with Sp.lys9 marker
Depositing lab: Jef Boeke. Depositing organization: NYU Grossman School of Medicine. Publication: Construction of Designer Selectable Marker Deletions with CRISPR-Cas9 Toolbox in Schizosaccharomyces pombe and Optimized Design of Common Entry Vectors. Zhao Y, Boeke JD. G3 (Bethesda). 2018 Jan 10. pii: g3.117.300363. doi: 10.1534/g3.117.300363. PubMed 29321167.
Backbone
  Vector backbone: pYZ174
  Backbone size (bp): 8573
  Vector type: Yeast Expression
  Selectable markers: Splys9
Growth in bacteria
  Bacterial resistance: Ampicillin, 100 μg/mL
  Growth temperature: 37°C
  Growth strain: DH5alpha
  Copy number: High Copy
Terms and licenses: Academic/Nonprofit Terms; Industry Terms: Not Available to Industry
How to cite: pYZ174 was a gift from Jef Boeke (Addgene plasmid # 98421 ; http://n2t.net/addgene:98421 ; RRID:Addgene_98421)
