[The description below was written by a language model from this plasmid's Addgene catalogue record and pLannotate feature annotations shown in this document.]
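Description:
pYZ174 is an empty-backbone episomal expression vector for the fission yeast Schizosaccharomyces pombe, built as an E. coli–yeast shuttle plasmid of about 8.6 kb (the catalogue lists 8,573 bp, while the sequenced record is 8,563 nt). In bacteria it is maintained at high copy by a ColE1/pUC-type origin and selected through the AmpR β-lactamase gene with its own promoter. In S. pombe it replicates autonomously through ars1 and is selected with the S. pombe lys9 gene, a lysine-biosynthesis marker that would complement a lys9-deficient host. This fits the associated work on designer selectable marker deletions and matched entry vectors.

The expression module is the wild-type nmt1 promoter, which gives strong, thiamine-repressible transcription in fission yeast. It is followed directly by a short fragment of a pUC18/19-type polylinker, which presumably serves as the insertion point for a gene of interest. No insert is present. No terminator is annotated downstream of this site, so the record does not show how transcripts are terminated.

The plasmid also carries pBluescript-derived elements: a lacI fragment, CAP site, lac promoter and operator, T3 and T7 promoters flanking a pBluescript multiple cloning site, a partial lacZα and an f1 origin, which could allow single-stranded DNA production. Two short fragments matching hus5 lie near ars1. They are probably genomic sequence carried along with neighbouring yeast DNA rather than functional coding regions. The vector is intended for cloning and regulated expression of genes in S. pombe under lysine selection.
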