Features (pLannotate 1.2.2; 18 found; start..end, strand, type, name):
      2..94      +  CDS            lacI (fragment): lac repressor; lacI; The lac repressor binds to the lac operator to inhibit transcription in E. coli. This inhibition can be relieved by adding lactose or isopropyl-β-D-thiogalactopyranoside (IPTG).
    107..128     +  protein_bind   CAP binding site: CAP binding activates transcription in the presence of cAMP. E. coli catabolite activator protein
    143..173     +  promoter       lac promoter: promoter for the E. coli lac operon
    181..197     +  protein_bind   lac operator: The lac repressor binds to the lac operator to inhibit transcription in E. coli. This inhibition can be relieved by adding lactose or isopropyl-β-D-thiogalactopyranoside (IPTG). lac repressor encoded by lacI
    242..260     +  promoter       T3 promoter: promoter for bacteriophage T3 RNA polymerase
    273..380     +  misc_feature   MCS: pBluescript multiple cloning site
    389..407     -  promoter       T7 promoter: promoter for bacteriophage T7 RNA polymerase
    415..570     +  CDS            lacZα (fragment): LacZα fragment of β-galactosidase; lacZ fragment
    574..1029    +  rep_origin     f1 ori (sequence partly withheld): f1 bacteriophage origin of replication; arrow indicates direction of (+) strand synthesis
   1316..2665    -  CDS            lys9: LYS9_SCHPO - Protein inferred from homology: Swiss-Prot protein existence level 3. From Schizosaccharomyces pombe (strain 972 / ATCC 24843) (Fission yeast).
   3243..4401    +  promoter       nmt1 promoter: wild-type nmt1 promoter from Schizosaccharomyces pombe, conferring strong thiamine-repressible expression
   4405..4429    -  misc_feature   MCS (fragment): pUC18/19 multiple cloning site
   5499..6282    -  rep_origin     ars1: Schizosaccharomyces pombe autonomously replicating sequence ars1
   6443..6508    +  CDS            hus5 (fragment): UBC9_SCHPO - Also known as ubc9. Experimental evidence at protein level: Swiss-Prot protein existence level 1. Catalyzes the covalent attachment of ubiquitin-like protein SUMO/Smt3 to other proteins. Required for efficient recovery from DNA damage or S-phase arrest and normal mitosis. This may be as part of a checkpoint independent recovery process. From Schizosaccharomyces pombe (strain 972 / ATCC 24843) (Fission yeast).
   6562..6636    +  CDS            hus5 (fragment): UBC9_SCHPO - Also known as ubc9. Experimental evidence at protein level: Swiss-Prot protein existence level 1. Catalyzes the covalent attachment of ubiquitin-like protein SUMO/Smt3 to other proteins. Required for efficient recovery from DNA damage or S-phase arrest and normal mitosis. This may be as part of a checkpoint independent recovery process. From Schizosaccharomyces pombe (strain 972 / ATCC 24843) (Fission yeast).
   6658..6762    +  promoter       AmpR promoter: bla
   6763..7623    +  CDS            AmpR: β-lactamase; bla; confers resistance to ampicillin, carbenicillin, and related antibiotics
   7794..8382    +  rep_origin     ori: high-copy-number ColE1/pMB1/pBR322/pUC origin of replication
>Addgene plasmid #98421 | pYZ174 | addgene full sequence | sequence record 199301 | Addgene NGS Result
AGCGCCCAATACGCAAACCGCCTCTCCCCGCGCGTTGGCCGATTCATTAATGCAGCTGGCACGACAGGTT
TCCCGACTGGAAAGCGGGCAGTGAGCGCAACGCAATTAATGTGAGTTAGCTCACTCATTAGGCACCCCAG
GCTTTACACTTTATGCTTCCGGCTCGTATGTTGTGTGGAATTGTGAGCGGATAACAATTTCACACAGGAA
ACAGCTATGACCATGATTACGCCAAGCGCGCAATTAACCCTCACTAAAGGGAACAAAAGCTGGAGCTCCA
CCGCGGTGGCGGCCGCTCTAGAACTAGTCGATCCGCCGGGCTGCAGGAATTCGATATCAAGGTTATCGAT
ACCGTCCACCTCGAGGGGGGGCCCGGTACCCAATTCGCCCTATAGTGAGTCGTATTACGCGCGCTCACTG
GCCGTCGTTTTACAACGTCGTGACTGGGAAAACCCTGGCGTTACCCAACTTAATCGCCTTGCAGCACATC
CCCCTTTCGCCAGCTGGCGTAATAGCGAAGAGGCCCGCACCGATCGCCCTTCCCAACAGTTGCGCAGCCT
GAATGGCGAATGG
[124 nt withheld, positions 574-697]
C
[91 nt withheld, positions 699-789]
A
[49 nt withheld, positions 791-839]
CCTTTGACGTTGGAGTCCACGTTCTTT
[37 nt withheld, positions 867-903]
ACCCTATCTCGGTCTATTCTTTTGATTTATAAGGGATTTTGCCGATTTCGGCCTATTGGTTAAAAAATGA
GCTGATTTAACAAAAATTTAACGCGAATTTTAACAAAATATTAACGTTTACAATTTTGTTCAAATAATCG
AGAAGAGGTTATTTTTTCTTCGAGTTTTACGTCGGTTACCTAAGACTAAATACATCTACTTAGAAAATAC
GAAAACCCCAAGTAAAGCTTCACATAAATAAGGTTGCAAAACAAACTGAACATTTATACTTATGAACATG
TAGATAAATTGCCAAAAAAAAGGTTGACGAACTCTAAGATTACGAATAATTATAGAAAATGAAGAAGCTT
TGGTGTTCTAAAATGTCAAACTTATATATAAGAGTTTGGAACCAAAGCGTGAAACATGCTTACTCTTCGT
CAATAATTTCTTCCTCCAATCGAATACCTTCTTTGGCAAGTGTATCAATCAATGGACCGCAAAGCTTCAT
ATCATTAGGAGCCAAAACACCTGGGGTGTTAATAACACCATCAAGAATTTGCTGAGTAGCAACACCACAA
GGAACGCCGACTAATTTTGCCATAGAGGTGTAGCCATTAGGAACACCGTAGTCAAGCAAAGTGCAAGTAC
GAGTTTGGCGTTTTCCTTCTTTGGTTTCAACTTCAAACTTGTGTTGAAGGATTAACATATCACGTTCACC
TTCTTCGTATTGCATAAGTTCCTCCAAGGTAGCGCATAAGGTGTCCAAAGGATTACCACGAGGAGTAACG
GGTTTGCTAGAGAACATACCAAGCCACTTCAAACCATTCAAAATGCGCTTCTTGTCGTCTTCATCTTTGA
ATTTGTGGATGGAAGAAATTTTCTTGATTAGGTCGGCTTCGGAGGAAGATTCAGCCTTGATGACACGAGC
AGTAACCTCCTTCCAAGGCAAAGCGGGTGCTTCAGGAGATAAGTATTCCTGAGCTGTCTCATCCAAAAAT
CCCATATCAACCAAACAATGAATAAACTCGGGAAATCCTTGGTAACGTAAAGTACCGCGAATGATAGTTT
CTGCTTCAGGTATTTGATAGCGCTCTTGGTAGACAGTGGAATCACGATTAGGATAACAAACGAAAGCGTA
ACCGGGATAGATGAAATAGGGTTTAGCAGTTTCCATCAAATCCTTGCCGTCAATTTCAACAAGTTTGCCG
TTTTCATAAAACTTGGCAGAGTTGCGAAGAGCCAACAAAACACCACGAGAAGACCAAGAAAACTTGTATC
CTAAAGGATTGTTGGAGTCCTCGGGAGCGGGAAGACCTCCACAATAAGACAAGAAAGACTTAATCTTACC
GCCAGCTTTATGAACCTCTTCAATGGTCTTGATAGCATATAAATGATCAATACCGGGATCGACGCCGATT
TCGTTCATACAAATAGAACCAGCCTTGATGGCAGCTTCCTCCAACTCAGCCATTTTGGGATTCACATAAC
TGGTGGTACAAACGTGTTTACCATGCTTAATGGCAGCTTTCATAACTGTTGCATGATAAGTGTAAGGAAT
CAAGCTGATGGTAAGATCATGTTCGGAAACAGCTTTCTCAAGAGCTGCTTCATCATTGACATCCAAAGCA
ATGGCTTTGCTGTTTGGGATACCATTAATAAATGCTTCAGCCTTAGAAAGAGTTCTGCATGCTACGGTTA
TATTATTTTCTTTACGACGAGATAAATATTCTAAAGTAGGATGAGCGACAAATCCCGAACCAAGTAATAA
GATGGAAGGCATTTTGATGTTGAAAATGAAAGAGGCAGTCAGTTAAGGACAAGTGGTAAACCAAAGACTT
CTGTTTTGTCGTCACGGTTTTAGCGATATATAAGGGGTTCCTTTTTATCCACAGATTTATTTCTGATGGC
CGAAATCGTCGTCTAAATTGATGAAAACTGATTATCTCGAATCGGTTAAAAAAGCAGTCACATGGACCAT
TTTTTGAATTAATATTTAATCGTTACGTTTCCTCTCAATGTTATGTTTGGCTTACTAGGGGAATTGGTTA
TTATCGACAAGTTTAGTCGATAATTTGTTAGCAGCGATGTCGCAACTGATAGTTTTAGCAACTTTTTTTA
CGTAGTTTTTTTCTGCACAACAGAAGTTGCTTAAAAGCTAGTAGATGCCATTCGTTGTTGTTTGGGGGTA
GATTAAAGAATTGTAAGCTTTAGTATAAGAATAATTTGTTTCTCCTCTTTCTGCCTATCTGTTGTTCATA
ATCAACTGCGTAGTTCTGGTGAAGGAGTAAATTAAACTGCCTCGCACCGCCGTACTCATTTTTACCTCGG
TCGATCGACTCTAGAGGATCAGAAAATTATCGCCATAAAAGACAGAATAAGTCATCAGCGGTTGTTTCAT
TTCCTATATTTTTTTTTTATTTTTTTATTTTTTAATAAGGGAAAATTTAACGTCTAAGGATACAGAAGAT
TGTTAGCACATTAAAGTAATAAAGGCTTAAGTAGTAAGTGCCTTAGCATGTTATTGTATTTCAAAGGACA
TAATCTAAAATAATAACAATATCATTTCTCACAAGTTATTCAATTTTCTTTTTTTTTTCTAATAATATCA
AGAATGTATTATTTGTTTGACATAAGTCAACTAATTTATTTAATATGCTGGATTAATCTTGCAGACATGT
AAATTAACAAGTTTTAGTCAAATAACGTTGAAGTTTCAATGAACTCAAATAATTTCTCTTTTTTTTTATA
TAACCATAATCTGATTTATATTTTCCGCAGGGATCAACTGAAGTTATGACATTTGGATTGGATCACTTAT
AACCTTGGTCGCCAAATAATACAAAAATCAGCGTTATAAAACAAAGAAGGTTTTTGTTAAGAAATTAATC
CTCTTTCTTGATAAGAAAGTTGAACCGAAATTGCAGATACTGATATATGAAAATAATACCCACAATTTTG
GGAATAGCGCAAGCCTCAATTTAAACAATAGGTGAGGACACATGATAATGACCTCAATGATTGTTAGAAG
AAAAGAGCCTCATTACAAAATCGAAAAATGAATGGTTGGGTACAAGTTTCCAAAACATGGTAAAGTGGAC
TTTGCGTATGAGACGTAAATAGAAAAAAACACTTGTTATATGTTTTCTAGAATTATTGTTGTCTCTTTAT
GGTTGGATGATGCAAAATAGTAATTTCGGTTAGTTGCTGTAAAACACCACGAGACAAATAGATATGGATA
TTTATTAAATCAGGAAAAACGTAACTCTCGGCTACTGGATGGTTCAGTCACCCAACGATTACTGGGGAGA
GAAAACAGGGCAAAAGCAAAGCTTAAAGGAATCCGATTGTCATTCGGCAATGTGCAGCGAAACTAAAAAC
CGGATAATGGACCTGTTAATCGAAACATTGAAGATATATAAAGGAAGAGGAATCCTGGCATATCATCAAT
TGAATAAGTTGAATTAATTATTTCAATCTCATTCTCACTTTCTGACTTATAGTCGCTTTGTTAAATCATA
TGTCGACTCTAGAGGATCCCCGGGTAAAAGGAATGTCTCCCTTGCCAGTACTGCTAGGGTTTTTCTTTCA
AACTATGGAAGCCCATTCAAGCTGCATATTACGATTTTGTTTTTCGCTTTTAGAAAGTGGTTTAGATGAG
ATAATAGAAAAATTCTTGATCTCCGACAACGAGTACTTTTATTTTTTTTGCTAATCACTTTACTCAATAT
TAGCTCGAAATCGTAGAAACGTAGACGGGTGCGGGATACCGAGTGGTGTAGTTAAGAATTTTTATAAACC
ACGTGGCCCAAAAATATGAACCCAAAACGTTTATACATGAGTATACTTTAAGAAGGCTATACCCCTTCGT
GTTAGATGTAGTTTTAGCTACCCAACCCGAGTCTATGAGCTTGACTTCAGATGTAGAAGGCATTAAATCG
TTTTGAATATTAATTAAAAAACGATGAAAATTAAATATTTAAAAGCAATCATACGCTGAAAATTTAGTGC
TGTGGCTAATCCTTCAACATGGAAATGCCATAAAAGTGACTTTGACAAAAAAAAAAGTATATACAGGTAG
TAAACTCATCTACTTCATTGACTTTGTTTACAGCATGTGGAAGGAGGAATATTTATTGCTAAATCGTAGT
TTAACATTCAATAAGTAATACTATTGAAATTCGACAAGATTGGCCGCATGGATGAAAAAGAGGCATTTTG
CTTTGGGAGAATTAGTCCAAATTAGAACTGAAAAAAAAAACTTTACGAGGCAAAAATGTCGGATTGAGAT
CGTAAAAGTTCGCTCGTCGTCTTTTGCTTTGTGATTGTTTTCATGGATACATCTTGCTGGATATTTAAAT
TTTAGTACTATGTATAAGATATTCTATAAATGTTTTATCACCCAAACCTGTTAGCGCCTTCTTAATTCTA
TTCAATCTGGCTTTTGCTCTGAGACTACTTCTTGGACTTTCACTACTTGTTAGTTATACGGAATTTGTGT
AATTAGAAGTGAAATAATCCTTTCTATTAGTAATGCGAGCTGCAATTCGAGTCTAACTCCTTAACCACTC
GGACATAGTGACTTATCTGACACTCATTGTAAATTAATATATATATAGGCATTTTGTTTAGTTAAAGGTA
CTTAAGTAATTAGTATAAACGAACCAATTTTATAATCAGGAAGTTAAGTGAATGGTAGCACATGTCGTAA
AAATTGTGAATTTTTATTGAATAATATTTTAAATACAAGCCTTTCTAGACTAGGTATACTCATAAACATA
TATGAGCAAAAGGATAGAGGAGATTACATTGCATCTTCTACAAATTTATTTATTGCCCTTTACTGAAAAA
TTAAATAATGAGTACTAAATGATAAAAAGCGCTCAGTACAAGAAAGATTGCAAAAATATTGCATTCTTCA
TGAATTAAAGTTGCATATAAGGCATATTGAAAGTAATAGTACTAAAACAGCAGTTAGCGAAAATTAATAG
AATTATATTCGCAAGACAATTGTGACATTAAATTAAAAAATTGTAGAATTTTTACTATCCTCTTTAACGC
CATGAGCCTTTATAAAAAGGTTAAATTAGTTTTAACATTCTTTTTTTGAGTAAGAGTTTACAATTTATCA
AAACCTGTGTTATTATATTCATTAGTTTCAATTTATTAGCATCTAGAGAAAAATCAATTGGCAGTTACAT
TGTTGGAATTTATGAAGAAAAAGAATCTACAACGGAGAATAAGTTGCTGATCGCTTTCCCTAAAATTGTA
TATTTTGCTGAGCTTATTTTGACATTTCGTTGAAGTTTTCTCTAATTCGCATTCATTTTAAGTAAAACAA
TGAGAAATAAAATTACAAAAAATACAAATTAAAATACAATTTTTAGCTATAATTATAGACGATGCCCTTG
TATCCCATTCTGTCTCGCTTGCCCCTACTTTTTATCTTTTATATACCATAATGAACGCTGCCGCTACTAA
CCATACCCCGATTTTACATTTCGGACTCCCAAGGACGTACAAAATAGAAAACTATAGAAAAAAATAATCA
GAAAATAGCATGTCATCTCTTTGTAAAACGCGTTTGCAAGAAGAAAGGAAACAATGGAGAAGAGATCATC
CATTTGTATGTAAATTTTAGTAAACTTGAAGAAATCACTAACAACTTCTCTTACTTAGGGATTCTATGCA
AAACCTTGTAAATCATCTGATGGAGGACTCGATTTAATGAATTGGAAGGTTGGATTTCCAGGTGGCACTT
TTCGGGGAAATGTGCGCGGAACCCCTATTTGTTTATTTTTCTAAATACATTCAAATATGTATCCGCTCAT
GAGACAATAACCCTGATAAATGCTTCAATAATATTGAAAAAGGAAGAGTATGAGTATTCAACATTTCCGT
GTCGCCCTTATTCCCTTTTTTGCGGCATTTTGCCTTCCTGTTTTTGCTCACCCAGAAACGCTGGTGAAAG
TAAAAGATGCTGAAGATCAGTTGGGTGCACGAGTGGGTTACATCGAACTGGATCTCAACAGCGGTAAGAT
CCTTGAGAGTTTTCGCCCCGAAGAACGTTTTCCAATGATGAGCACTTTTAAAGTTCTGCTATGTGGCGCG
GTATTATCCCGTATTGACGCCGGGCAAGAGCAACTCGGTCGCCGCATACACTATTCTCAGAATGACTTGG
TTGAGTACTCACCAGTCACAGAAAAGCATCTTACGGATGGCATGACAGTAAGAGAATTATGCAGTGCTGC
CATAACCATGAGTGATAACACTGCGGCCAACTTACTTCTGACAACGATCGGAGGACCGAAGGAGCTAACC
GCTTTTTTGCACAACATGGGGGATCATGTAACTCGCCTTGATCGTTGGGAACCGGAGCTGAATGAAGCCA
TACCAAACGACGAGCGTGACACCACGATGCCTGTAGCAATGGCAACAACGTTGCGCAAACTATTAACTGG
CGAACTACTTACTCTAGCTTCCCGGCAACAATTAATAGACTGGATGGAGGCGGATAAAGTTGCAGGACCA
CTTCTGCGCTCGGCCCTTCCGGCTGGCTGGTTTATTGCTGATAAATCTGGAGCCGGTGAGCGTGGATCTC
GCGGTATCATTGCAGCACTGGGGCCAGATGGTAAGCCCTCCCGTATCGTAGTTATCTACACGACGGGGAG
TCAGGCAACTATGGATGAACGAAATAGACAGATCGCTGAGATAGGTGCCTCACTGATTAAGCATTGGTAA
CTGTCAGACCAAGTTTACTCATATATACTTTAGATTGATTTAAAACTTCATTTTTAATTTAAAAGGATCT
AGGTGAAGATCCTTTTTGATAATCTCATGACCAAAATCCCTTAACGTGAGTTTTCGTTCCACTGAGCGTC
AGACCCCGTAGAAAAGATCAAAGGATCTTCTTGAGATCCTTTTTTTCTGCGCGTAATCTGCTGCTTGCAA
ACAAAAAAACCACCGCTACCAGCGGTGGTTTGTTTGCCGGATCAAGAGCTACCAACTCTTTTTCCGAAGG
TAACTGGCTTCAGCAGAGCGCAGATACCAAATACTGTTCTTCTAGTGTAGCCGTAGTTAGGCCACCACTT
CAAGAACTCTGTAGCACCGCCTACATACCTCGCTCTGCTAATCCTGTTACCAGTGGCTGCTGCCAGTGGC
GATAAGTCGTGTCTTACCGGGTTGGACTCAAGACGATAGTTACCGGATAAGGCGCAGCGGTCGGGCTGAA
CGGGGGGTTCGTGCACACAGCCCAGCTTGGAGCGAACGACCTACACCGAACTGAGATACCTACAGCGTGA
GCTATGAGAAAGCGCCACGCTTCCCGAAGGGAGAAAGGCGGACAGGTATCCGGTAAGCGGCAGGGTCGGA
ACAGGAGAGCGCACGAGGGAGCTTCCAGGGGGAAACGCCTGGTATCTTTATAGTCCTGTCGGGTTTCGCC
ACCTCTGACTTGAGCGTCGATTTTTGTGATGCTCGTCAGGGGGGCGGAGCCTATGGAAAAACGCCAGCAA
CGCGGCCTTTTTACGGTTCCTGGCCTTTTGCTGGCCTTTTGCTCACATGTTCTTTCCTGCGTTATCCCCT
GATTCTGTGGATAACCGTATTACCGCCTTTGAGTGAGCTGATACCGCTCGCCGCAGCCGAACGACCGAGC
GCAGCGAGTCAGTGAGCGAGGAAGCGGAAG
